Addgene plasmid #76305: FASTKD2 gRNA (BRDN0001148576)
Purpose: 3rd generation lentiviral gRNA plasmid targeting human FASTKD2
Depositing lab: John Doench & David Root. Depositing organization: Broad Institute. Publication: Optimized sgRNA design to maximize activity and minimize off-target effects of CRISPR-Cas9. Doench JG, Fusi N, Sullender M, Hegde M, Vaimberg EW, Donovan KF, Smith I, Tothova Z, Wilen C, Orchard R, Virgin HW, Listgarten J, Root DE. Nat Biotechnol. 2016 Jan 18. doi: 10.1038/nbt.3437. PubMed 26780180.
Backbone
  Vector backbone: lentiGuide-Puro
  Backbone manufacturer: Zhang Lab (Addgene plasmid # 52963)
  Vector type: Mammalian Expression, Lentiviral, CRISPR
  Selectable markers: Puromycin
Growth in bacteria
  Bacterial resistance: Ampicillin, 100 μg/mL
  Growth temperature: 37°C
  Growth strain: DH5alpha
  Copy number: High Copy
Gene/Insert
  Gene/Insert name: FASTKD2 (alt names: FASTKD2; NM_001136193.1)
  gRNA/shRNA sequence: GTTTATGAAGAGAATAGTAG
  Species: H. sapiens (human)
  Entrez Gene: FASTKD2 (a.k.a. KIAA0971)
  Promoter: hU6
  Cloning method: Unknown
  Sequencing primers: 5′ U6-F; 3′ pS2-R
Terms and licenses: Academic/Nonprofit Terms; Industry Terms: Not Available to Industry
Depositor comments: The gRNA was designed to target the following Genbank reference sequence(s): NM_001136193.1,NM_001136194.1,NM_014929.3. Note that this plasmid does NOT contain Cas9. It should be used in conjunction with lentiCas9-Blast (Addgene #52962) or otherwise with cell lines already expressing Cas9. Browse the full kinome gRNA library at http://www.addgene.org/pooled-library/broadgpp-human-kinome/ or visit http://www.broadinstitute.org/rnai/public/ for detailed protocols and information.
How to cite: FASTKD2 gRNA (BRDN0001148576) was a gift from John Doench & David Root (Addgene plasmid # 76305 ; http://n2t.net/addgene:76305 ; RRID:Addgene_76305)
