[The description below was written by a language model from this plasmid's Addgene catalogue record and pLannotate feature annotations shown in this document.]
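Description:
FASTKD2 gRNA (BRDN0001148576) is a third-generation lentiviral CRISPR guide plasmid built on the lentiGuide-Puro backbone, carrying a single guide RNA directed against human FASTKD2. The guide was designed against three annotated FASTKD2 transcript variants. In bacteria the roughly 8.3 kb plasmid is maintained through a high-copy ColE1/pUC-type origin and selected with ampicillin via the β-lactamase gene. The backbone also retains an f1 origin, an SV40 origin and poly(A) signal, and remnants of lac and phage promoter elements left over from the parental cloning vector.

The lentiviral transfer cassette begins with an RSV promoter fused to a truncated HIV-1 5' LTR, which makes genomic RNA production Tat-independent. This is followed by the Ψ packaging signal with a partial gag sequence, the Rev response element for nuclear export of the unspliced genome, and a cPPT/CTS that aids nuclear import. It ends in a self-inactivating ΔU3 3' LTR.

Two expression units sit within this frame. In the first, a human U6 RNA polymerase III promoter drives the FASTKD2 spacer joined to the Streptococcus pyogenes guide RNA scaffold. In the second, the EF-1α core promoter with its intron A drives puromycin N-acetyltransferase, stabilised by a downstream WPRE, so that transduced mammalian cells can be selected with puromycin.

The plasmid does not encode Cas9, so it is meant to be used with a separate Cas9 lentivector or in cells that already express the nuclease. It belongs to a human kinome guide collection designed under optimised sgRNA rules and is suited to targeted knockout of FASTKD2.
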