Features (pLannotate 1.2.2; 29 found; start..end, strand, type, name):
     14..80      +  CDS            small t antigen (fragment): SV40 (simian virus 40) small t antigen
    106..317     +  promoter       EF-1α core promoter: core promoter for human elongation factor EF-1α
    318..1256    +  intron         EF-1α intron A: intron upstream of the start codon of human EF-1α
   1278..1877    +  CDS            PuroR (fragment): puromycin N-acetyltransferase; pac from Streptomyces; confers resistance to puromycin
   1893..2481    +  misc_feature   WPRE: woodchuck hepatitis virus posttranscriptional regulatory element
   2532..2551    +  misc_feature   cPPT/CTS (fragment): central polypurine tract and central termination sequence of HIV-1
   2553..2786    +  LTR            3' LTR (ΔU3): self-inactivating 3' long terminal repeat (LTR) from HIV-1
   2864..2985    +  polyA_signal   SV40 poly(A) signal: SV40 polyadenylation signal
   3025..3160    +  rep_origin     SV40 ori: SV40 origin of replication
   3181..3199    -  promoter       T7 promoter: promoter for bacteriophage T7 RNA polymerase
   3207..3362    +  CDS            lacZα (fragment): LacZα fragment of β-galactosidase; lacZ fragment
   3367..3795    +  rep_origin     f1 ori (sequence partly withheld): f1 bacteriophage origin of replication; arrow indicates direction of (+) strand synthesis
   3848..3952    +  promoter       AmpR promoter: bla
   3953..4813    +  CDS            AmpR: β-lactamase; bla; confers resistance to ampicillin, carbenicillin, and related antibiotics
   4984..5572    +  rep_origin     ori: high-copy-number ColE1/pMB1/pBR322/pUC origin of replication
   5755..5847    +  CDS            lacI (fragment): lac repressor; lacI; The lac repressor binds to the lac operator to inhibit transcription in E. coli. This inhibition can be relieved by adding lactose or isopropyl-β-D-thiogalactopyranoside (IPTG).
   5860..5881    +  protein_bind   CAP binding site: CAP binding activates transcription in the presence of cAMP. E. coli catabolite activator protein
   5896..5926    +  promoter       lac promoter: promoter for the E. coli lac operon
   5934..5950    +  protein_bind   lac operator: The lac repressor binds to the lac operator to inhibit transcription in E. coli. This inhibition can be relieved by adding lactose or isopropyl-β-D-thiogalactopyranoside (IPTG). lac repressor encoded by lacI
   5995..6013    +  promoter       T3 promoter: promoter for bacteriophage T3 RNA polymerase
   6041..6267    +  promoter       RSV promoter: Rous sarcoma virus enhancer/promoter
   6268..6448    +  LTR            5' LTR (truncated): truncated 5' long terminal repeat (LTR) from HIV-1
   6495..6620    +  misc_feature   HIV-1 Ψ: packaging signal of human immunodeficiency virus type 1
   6604..6967    +  CDS            HIV-1 gag (fragment): gag protein from human immunodeficiency virus 1; gag
   7113..7346    +  misc_feature   RRE: The Rev response element (RRE) of HIV-1 allows for Rev-dependent mRNA export from the nucleus to the cytoplasm.
   7723..7749    +  CDS            Rev (fragment): human immunodeficiency virus 1 (HIV-1) Rev protein; rev; enhances nuclear export of unspliced and incompletely spliced viral mRNAs
   7753..7993    +  promoter       U6 promoter: RNA polymerase III promoter for human U6 snRNA
   8023..8098    +  misc_RNA       gRNA scaffold: guide RNA scaffold for the Streptococcus pyogenes CRISPR/Cas9 system
   8154..8271    +  misc_feature   cPPT/CTS: central polypurine tract and central termination sequence of HIV-1
>Addgene plasmid #76305 | FASTKD2 gRNA (BRDN0001148576) | addgene full sequence | sequence record 185584 | Addgene Assembled Sequence
CCCGGGTGCAAAGATGGATAAAGTTTTAAACAGAGAGGAATCTTTGCAGCTAATGGACCTTCTAGGTCTT
GAAAGGAGTGGGAATTGGCTCCGGTGCCCGTCAGTGGGCAGAGCGCACATCGCCCACAGTCCCCGAGAAG
TTGGGGGGAGGGGTCGGCAATTGATCCGGTGCCTAGAGAAGGTGGCGCGGGGTAAACTGGGAAAGTGATG
TCGTGTACTGGCTCCGCCTTTTTCCCGAGGGTGGGGGAGAACCGTATATAAGTGCAGTAGTCGCCGTGAA
CGTTCTTTTTCGCAACGGGTTTGCCGCCAGAACACAGGTAAGTGCCGTGTGTGGTTCCCGCGGGCCTGGC
CTCTTTACGGGTTATGGCCCTTGCGTGCCTTGAATTACTTCCACCTGGCTGCAGTACGTGATTCTTGATC
CCGAGCTTCGGGTTGGAAGTGGGTGGGAGAGTTCGAGGCCTTGCGCTTAAGGAGCCCCTTCGCCTCGTGC
TTGAGTTGAGGCCTGGCCTGGGCGCTGGGGCCGCCGCGTGCGAATCTGGTGGCACCTTCGCGCCTGTCTC
GCTGCTTTCGATAAGTCTCTAGCCATTTAAAATTTTTGATGACCTGCTGCGACGCTTTTTTTCTGGCAAG
ATAGTCTTGTAAATGCGGGCCAAGATCTGCACACTGGTATTTCGGTTTTTGGGGCCGCGGGCGGCGACGG
GGCCCGTGCGTCCCAGCGCACATGTTCGGCGAGGCGGGGCCTGCGAGCGCGGCCACCGAGAATCGGACGG
GGGTAGTCTCAAGCTGGCCGGCCTGCTCTGGTGCCTGGCCTCGCGCCGCCGTGTATCGCCCCGCCCTGGG
CGGCAAGGCTGGCCCGGTCGGCACCAGTTGCGTGAGCGGAAAGATGGCCGCTTCCCGGCCCTGCTGCAGG
GAGCTCAAAATGGAGGACGCGGCGCTCGGGAGAGCGGGCGGGTGAGTCACCCACACAAAGGAAAAGGGCC
TTTCCGTCCTCAGCCGTCGCTTCATGTGACTCCACGGAGTACCGGGCGCCGTCCAGGCACCTCGATTAGT
TCTCGAGCTTTTGGAGTACGTCGTCTTTAGGTTGGGGGGAGGGGTTTTATGCGATGGAGTTTCCCCACAC
TGAGTGGGTGGAGACTGAAGTTAGGCCAGCTTGGCACTTGATGTAATTCTCCTTGGAATTTGCCCTTTTT
GAGTTTGGATCTTGGTTCATTCTCAAGCCTCAGACAGTGGTTCAAAGTTTTTTTCTTCCATTTCAGGTGT
CGTGACGTACGGCCACCATGACCGAGTACAAGCCCACGGTGCGCCTCGCCACCCGCGACGACGTCCCCAG
GGCCGTACGCACCCTCGCCGCCGCGTTCGCCGACTACCCCGCCACGCGCCACACCGTCGATCCGGACCGC
CACATCGAGCGGGTCACCGAGCTGCAAGAACTCTTCCTCACGCGCGTCGGGCTCGACATCGGCAAGGTGT
GGGTCGCGGACGACGGCGCCGCCGTGGCGGTCTGGACCACGCCGGAGAGCGTCGAAGCGGGGGCGGTGTT
CGCCGAGATCGGCCCGCGCATGGCCGAGTTGAGCGGTTCCCGGCTGGCCGCGCAGCAACAGATGGAAGGC
CTCCTGGCGCCGCACCGGCCCAAGGAGCCCGCGTGGTTCCTGGCCACCGTCGGAGTCTCGCCCGACCACC
AGGGCAAGGGTCTGGGCAGCGCCGTCGTGCTCCCCGGAGTGGAGGCGGCCGAGCGCGCCGGGGTGCCCGC
CTTCCTGGAGACCTCCGCGCCCCGCAACCTCCCCTTCTACGAGCGGCTCGGCTTCACCGTCACCGCCGAC
GTCGAGGTGCCCGAAGGACCGCGCACCTGGTGCATGACCCGCAAGCCCGGTGCCTGAACGCGTTAAGTCG
ACAATCAACCTCTGGATTACAAAATTTGTGAAAGATTGACTGGTATTCTTAACTATGTTGCTCCTTTTAC
GCTATGTGGATACGCTGCTTTAATGCCTTTGTATCATGCTATTGCTTCCCGTATGGCTTTCATTTTCTCC
TCCTTGTATAAATCCTGGTTGCTGTCTCTTTATGAGGAGTTGTGGCCCGTTGTCAGGCAACGTGGCGTGG
TGTGCACTGTGTTTGCTGACGCAACCCCCACTGGTTGGGGCATTGCCACCACCTGTCAGCTCCTTTCCGG
GACTTTCGCTTTCCCCCTCCCTATTGCCACGGCGGAACTCATCGCCGCCTGCCTTGCCCGCTGCTGGACA
GGGGCTCGGCTGTTGGGCACTGACAATTCCGTGGTGTTGTCGGGGAAATCATCGTCCTTTCCTTGGCTGC
TCGCCTGTGTTGCCACCTGGATTCTGCGCGGGACGTCCTTCTGCTACGTCCCTTCGGCCCTCAATCCAGC
GGACCTTCCTTCCCGCGGCCTGCTGCCGGCTCTGCGGCCTCTTCCGCGTCTTCGCCTTCGCCCTCAGACG
AGTCGGATCTCCCTTTGGGCCGCCTCCCCGCGTCGACTTTAAGACCAATGACTTACAAGGCAGCTGTAGA
TCTTAGCCACTTTTTAAAAGAAAAGGGGGGACTGGAAGGGCTAATTCACTCCCAACGAAGACAAGATCTG
CTTTTTGCTTGTACTGGGTCTCTCTGGTTAGACCAGATCTGAGCCTGGGAGCTCTCTGGCTAACTAGGGA
ACCCACTGCTTAAGCCTCAATAAAGCTTGCCTTGAGTGCTTCAAGTAGTGTGTGCCCGTCTGTTGTGTGA
CTCTGGTAACTAGAGATCCCTCAGACCCTTTTAGTCAGTGTGGAAAATCTCTAGCAGTACGTATAGTAGT
TCATGTCATCTTATTATTCAGTATTTATAACTTGCAAAGAAATGAATATCAGAGAGTGAGAGGAACTTGT
TTATTGCAGCTTATAATGGTTACAAATAAAGCAATAGCATCACAAATTTCACAAATAAAGCATTTTTTTC
ACTGCATTCTAGTTGTGGTTTGTCCAAACTCATCAATGTATCTTATCATGTCTGGCTCTAGCTATCCCGC
CCCTAACTCCGCCCATCCCGCCCCTAACTCCGCCCAGTTCCGCCCATTCTCCGCCCCATGGCTGACTAAT
TTTTTTTATTTATGCAGAGGCCGAGGCCGCCTCGGCCTCTGAGCTATTCCAGAAGTAGTGAGGAGGCTTT
TTTGGAGGCCTAGGGACGTACCCAATTCGCCCTATAGTGAGTCGTATTACGCGCGCTCACTGGCCGTCGT
TTTACAACGTCGTGACTGGGAAAACCCTGGCGTTACCCAACTTAATCGCCTTGCAGCACATCCCCCTTTC
GCCAGCTGGCGTAATAGCGAAGAGGCCCGCACCGATCGCCCTTCCCAACAGTTGCGCAGCCTGAATGGCG
AATGGG
[124 nt withheld, positions 3367-3490]
C
[91 nt withheld, positions 3492-3582]
A
[49 nt withheld, positions 3584-3632]
CCTTTGACGTTGGAGTCCACGTTCTTT
[37 nt withheld, positions 3660-3696]
ACCCTATCTCGGTCTATTCTTTTGATTTATAAGGGATTTTGCCGATTTCGGCCTATTGGTTAAAAAATGA
GCTGATTTAACAAAAATTTAACGCGAATTTTAACAAAATATTAACGCTTACAATTTAGGTGGCACTTTTC
GGGGAAATGTGCGCGGAACCCCTATTTGTTTATTTTTCTAAATACATTCAAATATGTATCCGCTCATGAG
ACAATAACCCTGATAAATGCTTCAATAATATTGAAAAAGGAAGAGTATGAGTATTCAACATTTCCGTGTC
GCCCTTATTCCCTTTTTTGCGGCATTTTGCCTTCCTGTTTTTGCTCACCCAGAAACGCTGGTGAAAGTAA
AAGATGCTGAAGATCAGTTGGGTGCACGAGTGGGTTACATCGAACTGGATCTCAACAGCGGTAAGATCCT
TGAGAGTTTTCGCCCCGAAGAACGTTTTCCAATGATGAGCACTTTTAAAGTTCTGCTATGTGGCGCGGTA
TTATCCCGTATTGACGCCGGGCAAGAGCAACTCGGTCGCCGCATACACTATTCTCAGAATGACTTGGTTG
AGTACTCACCAGTCACAGAAAAGCATCTTACGGATGGCATGACAGTAAGAGAATTATGCAGTGCTGCCAT
AACCATGAGTGATAACACTGCGGCCAACTTACTTCTGACAACGATCGGAGGACCGAAGGAGCTAACCGCT
TTTTTGCACAACATGGGGGATCATGTAACTCGCCTTGATCGTTGGGAACCGGAGCTGAATGAAGCCATAC
CAAACGACGAGCGTGACACCACGATGCCTGTAGCAATGGCAACAACGTTGCGCAAACTATTAACTGGCGA
ACTACTTACTCTAGCTTCCCGGCAACAATTAATAGACTGGATGGAGGCGGATAAAGTTGCAGGACCACTT
CTGCGCTCGGCCCTTCCGGCTGGCTGGTTTATTGCTGATAAATCTGGAGCCGGTGAGCGTGGGTCTCGCG
GTATCATTGCAGCACTGGGGCCAGATGGTAAGCCCTCCCGTATCGTAGTTATCTACACGACGGGGAGTCA
GGCAACTATGGATGAACGAAATAGACAGATCGCTGAGATAGGTGCCTCACTGATTAAGCATTGGTAACTG
TCAGACCAAGTTTACTCATATATACTTTAGATTGATTTAAAACTTCATTTTTAATTTAAAAGGATCTAGG
TGAAGATCCTTTTTGATAATCTCATGACCAAAATCCCTTAACGTGAGTTTTCGTTCCACTGAGCGTCAGA
CCCCGTAGAAAAGATCAAAGGATCTTCTTGAGATCCTTTTTTTCTGCGCGTAATCTGCTGCTTGCAAACA
AAAAAACCACCGCTACCAGCGGTGGTTTGTTTGCCGGATCAAGAGCTACCAACTCTTTTTCCGAAGGTAA
CTGGCTTCAGCAGAGCGCAGATACCAAATACTGTTCTTCTAGTGTAGCCGTAGTTAGGCCACCACTTCAA
GAACTCTGTAGCACCGCCTACATACCTCGCTCTGCTAATCCTGTTACCAGTGGCTGCTGCCAGTGGCGAT
AAGTCGTGTCTTACCGGGTTGGACTCAAGACGATAGTTACCGGATAAGGCGCAGCGGTCGGGCTGAACGG
GGGGTTCGTGCACACAGCCCAGCTTGGAGCGAACGACCTACACCGAACTGAGATACCTACAGCGTGAGCT
ATGAGAAAGCGCCACGCTTCCCGAAGGGAGAAAGGCGGACAGGTATCCGGTAAGCGGCAGGGTCGGAACA
GGAGAGCGCACGAGGGAGCTTCCAGGGGGAAACGCCTGGTATCTTTATAGTCCTGTCGGGTTTCGCCACC
TCTGACTTGAGCGTCGATTTTTGTGATGCTCGTCAGGGGGGCGGAGCCTATGGAAAAACGCCAGCAACGC
GGCCTTTTTACGGTTCCTGGCCTTTTGCTGGCCTTTTGCTCACATGTTCTTTCCTGCGTTATCCCCTGAT
TCTGTGGATAACCGTATTACCGCCTTTGAGTGAGCTGATACCGCTCGCCGCAGCCGAACGACCGAGCGCA
GCGAGTCAGTGAGCGAGGAAGCGGAAGAGCGCCCAATACGCAAACCGCCTCTCCCCGCGCGTTGGCCGAT
TCATTAATGCAGCTGGCACGACAGGTTTCCCGACTGGAAAGCGGGCAGTGAGCGCAACGCAATTAATGTG
AGTTAGCTCACTCATTAGGCACCCCAGGCTTTACACTTTATGCTTCCGGCTCGTATGTTGTGTGGAATTG
TGAGCGGATAACAATTTCACACAGGAAACAGCTATGACCATGATTACGCCAAGCGCGCAATTAACCCTCA
CTAAAGGGAACAAAAGCTGGAGCTGCAAGCTTAATGTAGTCTTATGCAATACTCTTGTAGTCTTGCAACA
TGGTAACGATGAGTTAGCAACATGCCTTACAAGGAGAGAAAAAGCACCGTGCATGCCGATTGGTGGAAGT
AAGGTGGTACGATCGTGCCTTATTAGGAAGGCAACAGACGGGTCTGACATGGATTGGACGAACCACTGAA
TTGCCGCATTGCAGAGATATTGTATTTAAGTGCCTAGCTCGATACATAAACGGGTCTCTCTGGTTAGACC
AGATCTGAGCCTGGGAGCTCTCTGGCTAACTAGGGAACCCACTGCTTAAGCCTCAATAAAGCTTGCCTTG
AGTGCTTCAAGTAGTGTGTGCCCGTCTGTTGTGTGACTCTGGTAACTAGAGATCCCTCAGACCCTTTTAG
TCAGTGTGGAAAATCTCTAGCAGTGGCGCCCGAACAGGGACTTGAAAGCGAAAGGGAAACCAGAGGAGCT
CTCTCGACGCAGGACTCGGCTTGCTGAAGCGCGCACGGCAAGAGGCGAGGGGCGGCGACTGGTGAGTACG
CCAAAAATTTTGACTAGCGGAGGCTAGAAGGAGAGAGATGGGTGCGAGAGCGTCAGTATTAAGCGGGGGA
GAATTAGATCGCGATGGGAAAAAATTCGGTTAAGGCCAGGGGGAAAGAAAAAATATAAATTAAAACATAT
AGTATGGGCAAGCAGGGAGCTAGAACGATTCGCAGTTAATCCTGGCCTGTTAGAAACATCAGAAGGCTGT
AGACAAATACTGGGACAGCTACAACCATCCCTTCAGACAGGATCAGAAGAACTTAGATCATTATATAATA
CAGTAGCAACCCTCTATTGTGTGCATCAAAGGATAGAGATAAAAGACACCAAGGAAGCTTTAGACAAGAT
AGAGGAAGAGCAAAACAAAAGTAAGACCACCGCACAGCAAGCGGCCGCTGATCTTCAGACCTGGAGGAGG
AGATATGAGGGACAATTGGAGAAGTGAATTATATAAATATAAAGTAGTAAAAATTGAACCATTAGGAGTA
GCACCCACCAAGGCAAAGAGAAGAGTGGTGCAGAGAGAAAAAAGAGCAGTGGGAATAGGAGCTTTGTTCC
TTGGGTTCTTGGGAGCAGCAGGAAGCACTATGGGCGCAGCGTCAATGACGCTGACGGTACAGGCCAGACA
ATTATTGTCTGGTATAGTGCAGCAGCAGAACAATTTGCTGAGGGCTATTGAGGCGCAACAGCATCTGTTG
CAACTCACAGTCTGGGGCATCAAGCAGCTCCAGGCAAGAATCCTGGCTGTGGAAAGATACCTAAAGGATC
AACAGCTCCTGGGGATTTGGGGTTGCTCTGGAAAACTCATTTGCACCACTGCTGTGCCTTGGAATGCTAG
TTGGAGTAATAAATCTCTGGAACAGATTTGGAATCACACGACCTGGATGGAGTGGGACAGAGAAATTAAC
AATTACACAAGCTTAATACACTCCTTAATTGAAGAATCGCAAAACCAGCAAGAAAAGAATGAACAAGAAT
TATTGGAATTAGATAAATGGGCAAGTTTGTGGAATTGGTTTAACATAACAAATTGGCTGTGGTATATAAA
ATTATTCATAATGATAGTAGGAGGCTTGGTAGGTTTAAGAATAGTTTTTGCTGTACTTTCTATAGTGAAT
AGAGTTAGGCAGGGATATTCACCATTATCGTTTCAGACCCACCTCCCAACCCCGAGGGGACCCAGAGAGG
GCCTATTTCCCATGATTCCTTCATATTTGCATATACGATACAAGGCTGTTAGAGAGATAATTAGAATTAA
TTTGACTGTAAACACAAAGATATTAGTACAAAATACGTGACGTAGAAAGTAATAATTTCTTGGGTAGTTT
GCAGTTTTAAAATTATGTTTTAAAATGGACTATCATATGCTTACCGTAACTTGAAAGTATTTCGATTTCT
TGGCTTTATATATCTTGTGGAAAGGACGAAACACCGGTTTATGAAGAGAATAGTAGGTTTTAGAGCTAGA
AATAGCAAGTTAAAATAAGGCTAGTCCGTTATCAACTTGAAAAAGTGGCACCGAGTCGGTGCTTTTTTAA
GCTTGGCGTAACTAGATCTTGAGACAAATGGCAGTATTCATCCACAATTTTAAAAGAAAAGGGGGGATTG
GGGGGTACAGTGCAGGGGAAAGAATAGTAGACATAATAGCAACAGACATACAAACTAAAGAATTACAAAA
ACAAATTACAAAAATTCAAAATTTTCGGGTTTATTACAGGGACAGCAGAGATCCACTTTGGCGCCGGCTC
GAGGGGG
