>Addgene plasmid #76305 | FASTKD2 gRNA (BRDN0001148576) | depositor partial sequence | sequence record 143765 | Target Sequence
GTTTATGAAGAGAATAGTAG
