>Addgene plasmid #76305 | FASTKD2 gRNA (BRDN0001148576) | addgene partial sequence | sequence record 185583 | hU6-F
AGAAAGTAATAATTTCTTGGGTAGTTTGCAGTTTTAAAATTATGTTTTAAAATGGACTATCATATGCTTA
CCGTAACTTGAAAGTATTTCGATTTCTTGGCTTTATATATCTTGTGGAAAGGACGAAACACCGGTTTATG
AAGAGAATAGTAGGTTTTAGAGCTAGAAATAGCAAGTTAAAATAAGGCTAGTCCGTTATCAACTTGAAAA
AGTGGCACCGAGTCGGTGCTTTTTTAAGCTTGGCGTAACTAGATCTTGAGACAAATGGCAGTATTCATCC
ACAATTTTAAAAGAAAAGGGGGGATTGGGGGGTACAGTGCAGGGGAAAGAATAGTAGACATAATAGCAAC
AGACATACAAACTAAAGAATTACAAAAACAAATTACAAAAATTCAAAATTTTCGGGTTTATTACAGGGAC
AGCAGAGATCCACTTTGGCGCCGGCTCGAGGGGGCCCGGGTGCAAAGATGGATAAAGTTTTAAACAGAGA
GGAATCTTTGCAGCTAATGGACCTTCTAGGTCTTGAAAGGAGTGGGAATTGGCTCCGGTGCCCGTCAGTG
GGCAGAGCGC
